LOCUS       pJOG169_[NT1]_mTRQ 2971 bp DNA circular UNA 23-OCT-2012
COMMENT     This file is created by Vector NTI http://www.invitrogen.com/
FEATURES             Location/Qualifiers
     misc_feature    join(2503..2971,1..146)
                     /vntifkey="21"
                     /label="rep (pMB1)"
     rep_origin      complement(131)
                     /vntifkey="33"
                     /label=ORI
                     /note="RNaseH cleavage point"
     primer          239..258
                     /label=836
     primer          <379..399
                     /label=JS965
     CDS             381..1097
                     /label=pmTurquoise2
     primer          complement(1078..>1106)
                     /label=JS966
     misc_feature    1103..1106
                     /vntifkey="21"
                     /label=AATG
     primer          complement(1220..1237)
                     /label=837
     CDS             1333..2343
                     /vntifkey="4"
                     /label="Sm/Sp no DraIII"
     mutation        2310
                     /vntifkey="62"
                     /label="G to A"
ORIGIN
        1 GAACAGGAGA GCGCACGAGG GAGCTTCCAG GGGGAAACGC CTGGTATCTT TATAGTCCTG
       61 TCGGGTTTCG CCACCTCTGA CTTGAGCGTC GATTTTTGTG ATGCTCGTCA GGGGGGCGGA
      121 GCCTATGGAA AAACGCCAGC AACGCGGCCT TTTTACGGTT CCTGGCCTTT TGCTGGCCTT
      181 TTGCTCACAT GTTCTTTCCT GCGTTATCCC CTGATTCTGT GGATAACCGT ATTACCGCCT
      241 TTGAGTGAGC TGATACCGCT CGCCGCAGCC GAACGACCGA GCGCAGCGAG TCAGTGAGCG
      301 AGGAAGCGGA AGAGCGCCCA ATACGCAAAC CGCCTCTCCC CGCGCGTTGG CCGATTCATT
      361 AATCACTCTG TGGTCTCACC ATGGTGAGCA AGGGCGAGGA GCTGTTCACC GGGGTGGTGC
      421 CCATCCTGGT CGAGCTGGAC GGCGACGTAA ACGGCCACAA GTTCAGCGTG TCCGGCGAGG
      481 GCGAGGGCGA TGCCACCTAC GGCAAGCTGA CCCTGAAGTT CATCTGCACC ACCGGCAAGC
      541 TGCCCGTGCC CTGGCCCACC CTCGTGACCA CCCTGTCCTG GGGCGTGCAG TGCTTCGCCC
      601 GCTACCCCGA CCACATGAAG CAGCACGACT TCTTCAAGTC CGCCATGCCC GAAGGCTACG
      661 TCCAGGAGCG CACCATCTTC TTCAAGGACG ACGGCAACTA CAAGACCCGC GCCGAGGTGA
      721 AGTTCGAGGG CGACACCCTG GTGAACCGCA TCGAGCTGAA GGGCATCGAC TTCAAGGAGG
      781 ACGGCAACAT CCTGGGGCAC AAGCTGGAGT ACAACTACTT TAGCGACAAC GTCTATATCA
      841 CCGCCGACAA GCAGAAGAAC GGCATCAAGG CCAACTTCAA GATCCGCCAC AACATCGAGG
      901 ACGGCGGCGT GCAGCTCGCC GACCACTACC AGCAGAACAC CCCCATCGGC GACGGCCCCG
      961 TGCTGCTGCC CGACAACCAC TACCTGAGCA CCCAGTCCAA GCTGAGCAAA GACCCCAACG
     1021 AGAAGCGCGA TCACATGGTC CTGCTGGAGT TCGTGACCGC CGCCGGGATC ACTCTCGGCA
     1081 TGGACGAGCT GTACAAatct gcAATGTGAG ACCACGAAGT GGCTCTTCAG TGGACGAAAG
     1141 GGCCTCGTGA TACGCCTATT TTTATAGGTT AATGTCATGA TAATAATGGT TTCTTAGACG
     1201 TCAGGTGGCA CTTTTCGGGG AAATGTGCGC GGAACCCCTA TTTGTTTATT TTTCTAAATA
     1261 CATTCAAATA TGTATCCGCT CATGAGACAA TAACCCTGAT AAATGCTTCA ATAATATTGA
     1321 AAAAGGAAGA GTATGCGCTC ACGCAACTGG TCCAGAACCT TGACCGAACG CAGCGGTGGT
     1381 AACGGCGCAG TGGCGGTTTT CATGGCTTGT TATGACTGTT TTTTTGGGGT ACAGTCTATG
     1441 CCTCGGGCAT CCAAGCAGCA AGCGCGTTAC GCCGTGGGTC GATGTTTGAT GTTATGGAGC
     1501 AGCAACGATG TTACGCAGCA GGGCAGTCGC CCTAAAACAA AGTTAAACAT CATGAGGGAA
     1561 GCGGTGATCG CCGAAGTATC GACTCAACTA TCAGAGGTAG TTGGCGTCAT CGAGCGCCAT
     1621 CTCGAACCGA CGTTGCTGGC CGTACATTTG TACGGCTCCG CAGTGGATGG CGGCCTGAAG
     1681 CCACACAGCG ATATTGATTT GCTGGTTACG GTGACCGTAA GGCTTGATGA AACAACGCGG
     1741 CGAGCTTTGA TCAACGACCT TTTGGAAACT TCGGCTTCCC CTGGAGAGAG CGAGATTCTC
     1801 CGCGCTGTAG AAGTCACCAT TGTTGTGCAC GACGACATCA TTCCGTGGCG TTATCCAGCT
     1861 AAGCGCGAAC TGCAATTTGG AGAATGGCAG CGCAATGACA TTCTTGCAGG TATCTTCGAG
     1921 CCAGCCACGA TCGACATTGA TCTGGCTATC TTGCTGACAA AAGCAAGAGA ACATAGCGTT
     1981 GCCTTGGTAG GTCCAGCGGC GGAGGAACTC TTTGATCCGG TTCCTGAACA GGATCTATTT
     2041 GAGGCGCTAA ATGAAACCTT AACGCTATGG AACTCGCCGC CCGACTGGGC TGGCGATGAG
     2101 CGAAATGTAG TGCTTACGTT GTCCCGCATT TGGTACAGCG CAGTAACCGG CAAAATCGCG
     2161 CCGAAGGATG TCGCTGCCGA CTGGGCAATG GAGCGCCTGC CGGCCCAGTA TCAGCCCGTC
     2221 ATACTTGAAG CTAGACAGGC TTATCTTGGA CAAGAAGAAG ATCGCTTGGC CTCGCGCGCA
     2281 GATCAGTTGG AAGAATTTGT CCATTACGTA AAAGGCGAGA TCACCAAGGT AGTCGGCAAA
     2341 TAACTGTCAG ACCAAGTTTA CTCATATATA CTTTAGATTG ATTTAAAACT TCATTTTTAA
     2401 TTTAAAAGGA TCTAGGTGAA GATCCTTTTT GATAATCTCA TGACCAAAAT CCCTTAACGT
     2461 GAGTTTTCGT TCCACTGAGC GTCAGACCCC GTAGAAAAGA TCAAAGGATC TTCTTGAGAT
     2521 CCTTTTTTTC TGCGCGTAAT CTGCTGCTTG CAAACAAAAA AACCACCGCT ACCAGCGGTG
     2581 GTTTGTTTGC CGGATCAAGA GCTACCAACT CTTTTTCCGA AGGTAACTGG CTTCAGCAGA
     2641 GCGCAGATAC CAAATACTGT CCTTCTAGTG TAGCCGTAGT TAGGCCACCA CTTCAAGAAC
     2701 TCTGTAGCAC CGCCTACATA CCTCGCTCTG CTAATCCTGT TACCAGTGGC TGCTGCCAGT
     2761 GGCGATAAGT CGTGTCTTAC CGGGTTGGAC TCAAGACGAT AGTTACCGGA TAAGGCGCAG
     2821 CGGTCGGGCT GAACGGGGGG TTCGTGCACA CAGCCCAGCT TGGAGCGAAC GACCTACACC
     2881 GAACTGAGAT ACCTACAGCG TGAGCTATGA GAAAGCGCCA CGCTTCCCGA AGGGAGAAAG
     2941 GCGGACAGGT ATCCGGTAAG CGGCAGGGTC G
//
