>Addgene plasmid #105393 | pJOG169 | addgene full sequence | sequence record 206718 | Addgene NGS Result
GAACAGGAGAGCGCACGAGGGAGCTTCCAGGGGGAAACGCCTGGTATCTTTATAGTCCTGTCGGGTTTCG
CCACCTCTGACTTGAGCGTCGATTTTTGTGATGCTCGTCAGGGGGGCGGAGCCTATGGAAAAACGCCAGC
AACGCGGCCTTTTTACGGTTCCTGGCCTTTTGCTGGCCTTTTGCTCACATGTTCTTTCCTGCGTTATCCC
CTGATTCTGTGGATAACCGTATTACCGCCTTTGAGTGAGCTGATACCGCTCGCCGCAGCCGAACGACCGA
GCGCAGCGAGTCAGTGAGCGAGGAAGCGGAAGAGCGCCCAATACGCAAACCGCCTCTCCCCGCGCGTTGG
CCGATTCATTAATCACTCTGTGGTCTCACCATGGTGAGCAAGGGCGAGGAGCTGTTCACCGGGGTGGTGC
CCATCCTGGTCGAGCTGGACGGCGACGTAAACGGCCACAAGTTCAGCGTGTCCGGCGAGGGCGAGGGCGA
TGCCACCTACGGCAAGCTGACCCTGAAGTTCATCTGCACCACCGGCAAGCTGCCCGTGCCCTGGCCCACC
CTCGTGACCACCCTGTCCTGGGGCGTGCAGTGCTTCGCCCGCTACCCCGACCACATGAAGCAGCACGACT
TCTTCAAGTCCGCCATGCCCGAAGGCTACGTCCAGGAGCGCACCATCTTCTTCAAGGACGACGGCAACTA
CAAGACCCGCGCCGAGGTGAAGTTCGAGGGCGACACCCTGGTGAACCGCATCGAGCTGAAGGGCATCGAC
TTCAAGGAGGACGGCAACATCCTGGGGCACAAGCTGGAGTACAACTACTTTAGCGACAACGTCTATATCA
CCGCCGACAAGCAGAAGAACGGCATCAAGGCCAACTTCAAGATCCGCCACAACATCGAGGACGGCGGCGT
GCAGCTCGCCGACCACTACCAGCAGAACACCCCCATCGGCGACGGCCCCGTGCTGCTGCCCGACAACCAC
TACCTGAGCACCCAGTCCAAGCTGAGCAAAGACCCCAACGAGAAGCGCGATCACATGGTCCTGCTGGAGT
TCGTGACCGCCGCCGGGATCACTCTCGGCATGGACGAGCTGTACAAATCTGCAATGTGAGACCACGAAGT
GGCTCTTCAGTGGACGAAAGGGCCTCGTGATACGCCTATTTTTATAGGTTAATGTCATGATAATAATGGT
TTCTTAGACGTCAGGTGGCACTTTTCGGGGAAATGTGCGCGGAACCCCTATTTGTTTATTTTTCTAAATA
CATTCAAATATGTATCCGCTCATGAGACAATAACCCTGATAAATGCTTCAATAATATTGAAAAAGGAAGA
GTATGCGCTCACGCAACTGGTCCAGAACCTTGACCGAACGCAGCGGTGGTAACGGCGCAGTGGCGGTTTT
CATGGCTTGTTATGACTGTTTTTTTTTGGGGTACAGTCTATGCCTCGGGCATCCAAGCAGCAAGCGCGTT
ACGCCGTGGGTCGATGTTTGATGTTATGGAGCAGCAACGATGTTACGCAGCAGGGCAGTCGCCCTAAAAC
AAAGTTAAACATCATGAGGGAAGCGGTGATCGCCGAAGTATCGACTCAACTATCAGAGGTAGTTGGCGTC
ATCGAGCGCCATCTCGAACCGACGTTGCTGGCCGTACATTTGTACGGCTCCGCAGTGGATGGCGGCCTGA
AGCCACACAGCGATATTGATTTGCTGGTTACGGTGACCGTAAGGCTTGATGAAACAACGCGGCGAGCTTT
GATCAACGACCTTTTGGAAACTTCGGCTTCCCCTGGAGAGAGCGAGATTCTCCGCGCTGTAGAAGTCACC
ATTGTTGTGCACGACGACATCATTCCGTGGCGTTATCCAGCTAAGCGCGAACTGCAATTTGGAGAATGGC
AGCGCAATGACATTCTTGCAGGTATCTTCGAGCCAGCCACGATCGACATTGATCTGGCTATCTTGCTGAC
AAAAGCAAGAGAACATAGCGTTGCCTTGGTAGGTCCAGCGGCGGAGGAACTCTTTGATCCGGTTCCTGAA
CAGGATCTATTTGAGGCGCTAAATGAAACCTTAACGCTATGGAACTCGCCGCCCGACTGGGCTGGCGATG
AGCGAAATGTAGTGCTTACGTTGTCCCGCATTTGGTACAGCGCAGTAACCGGCAAAATCGCGCCGAAGGA
TGTCGCTGCCGACTGGGCAATGGAGCGCCTGCCGGCCCAGTATCAGCCCGTCATACTTGAAGCTAGACAG
GCTTATCTTGGACAAGAAGAAGATCGCTTGGCCTCGCGCGCAGATCAGTTGGAAGAATTTGTCCATTACG
TAAAAGGCGAGATCACCAAGGTAGTCGGCAAATAACTGTCAGACCAAGTTTACTCATATATACTTTAGAT
TGATTTAAAACTTCATTTTTAATTTAAAAGGATCTAGGTGAAGATCCTTTTTGATAATCTCATGACCAAA
ATCCCTTAACGTGAGTTTTCGTTCCACTGAGCGTCAGACCCCGTAGAAAAGATCAAAGGATCTTCTTGAG
ATCCTTTTTTTCTGCGCGTAATCTGCTGCTTGCAAACAAAAAAACCACCGCTACCAGCGGTGGTTTGTTT
GCCGGATCAAGAGCTACCAACTCTTTTTCCGAAGGTAACTGGCTTCAGCAGAGCGCAGATACCAAATACT
GTTCTTCTAGTGTAGCCGTAGTTAGGCCACCACTTCAAGAACTCTGTAGCACCGCCTACATACCTCGCTC
TGCTAATCCTGTTACCAGTGGCTGCTGCCAGTGGCGATAAGTCGTGTCTTACCGGGTTGGACTCAAGACG
ATAGTTACCGGATAAGGCGCAGCGGTCGGGCTGAACGGGGGGTTCGTGCACACAGCCCAGCTTGGAGCGA
ACGACCTACACCGAACTGAGATACCTACAGCGTGAGCTATGAGAAAGCGCCACGCTTCCCGAAGGGAGAA
AGGCGGACAGGTATCCGGTAAGCGGCAGGGTCG
Features (pLannotate 1.2.2; 7 found; start..end, strand, type, name):
    314..363     +  CDS            lacI (fragment): lac repressor; lacI; The lac repressor binds to the lac operator to inhibit transcription in E. coli. This inhibition can be relieved by adding lactose or isopropyl-β-D-thiogalactopyranoside (IPTG).
    381..1097    +  CDS            mTurquoise2: mTurquoise2 is a basic (constitutively fluorescent) cyan fluorescent protein published in 2012, derived from Aequorea victoria. It is reported to be a rapidly-maturing monomer with very low acid sensitivity.
   1228..1332    +  promoter       AmpR promoter: bla
   1323..1403    -  CDS            int (fragment): INT2_ECOLX - Protein inferred from homology: Swiss-Prot protein existence level 3. Putative integrase believed to be involved in the insertion of antibiotic resistance genes into plasmids and transposons. From Escherichia coli.
   1491..1547    +  CDS            GmR (fragment): gentamycin acetyltransferase; aacC1; confers resistance to gentamycin
   1554..2342    +  CDS            aadA: S3AD_ECOLX - Experimental evidence at protein level: Swiss-Prot protein existence level 1. Mediates bacterial resistance to the antibiotics streptomycin and spectinomycin. From Escherichia coli.
   2516..131     +  rep_origin     ori (across the origin): high-copy-number ColE1/pMB1/pBR322/pUC origin of replication
