[The description below was written by a language model from this plasmid's Addgene catalogue record, the feature table of its GenBank file and pLannotate feature annotations shown in this document.]
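Description:
pJOG169 is a small (about 3 kb) level 0 part plasmid for the plant Modular Cloning (MoClo) Golden Gate system, built in the pAGM1276 backbone and catalogued as a synthetic biology vector. It is propagated in E. coli at high copy from a pMB1/ColE1-type origin and is selected with spectinomycin. The resistance cassette is an aadA streptomycin/spectinomycin adenylyltransferase gene, labelled as a version lacking a DraIII site, that sits downstream of a bla (AmpR) promoter. The short lacI, integrase and gentamicin-acetyltransferase fragments picked up by automated annotation appear to be backbone and cassette remnants rather than functional genes.

The payload is a promoterless coding sequence for mTRQ, annotated as mTurquoise2, a monomeric, rapidly maturing cyan fluorescent protein derived from Aequorea victoria GFP. Internal BsaI and BpiI recognition sites have been removed ("domesticated") so that the module survives the type IIS digestions used for hierarchical assembly. The fragment was inserted through BpiI sites that were destroyed in the process. In the MoClo scheme, such modules are released with BsaI, leaving defined four-base overhangs. The record name carries the tag "NT1", and an AATG fusion site is annotated immediately after the coding sequence. This suggests that the module is an N-terminal tag part, ligated upstream of a coding sequence that begins at the AATG overhang. The upstream overhang is not annotated.

The plasmid has no promoter, terminator or plant selection marker of its own, so it is not an expression vector. It serves as a building block that is combined with promoter, coding sequence and terminator modules to assemble transcription units encoding cyan-tagged fusion proteins, for example for localisation or co-imaging studies in plants.
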