Addgene plasmid #105393: pJOG169
Purpose: Synthetic biology
Depositing lab: Johannes Stuttmann. Depositing organization: Martin-Luther-Universitaet Halle-Wittenberg. Publication: Peripheral infrastructure vectors and an extended set of plant parts for the Modular Cloning system. Gantner J, Ordon J, Ilse T, Kretschmer C, Gruetzner R, Lofke C, Dagdas Y, Burstenbinder K, Marillonnet S, Stuttmann J. PLoS One. 2018 May 30;13(5):e0197185. doi: 10.1371/journal.pone.0197185. eCollection 2018. PubMed 29847550.
Backbone
  Vector backbone: pAGM1276 (Engler et al., 2014)
  Vector type: Synthetic Biology
Growth in bacteria
  Bacterial resistance: Spectinomycin, 50 μg/mL
  Growth temperature: 37°C
  Growth strain: DH5alpha
  Copy number: High Copy
Gene/Insert
  Gene/Insert name: mTRQ (GFP variant)
  Mutation: BsaI/ BpiI restriction sites removed
  Cloning method: Restriction Enzyme; 5′ cloning site BpiI (destroyed during cloning); 3′ cloning site BpiI (destroyed during cloning)
  Sequencing primers: 5′ CTTTGAGTGAGCTGATACCG; 3′ GGGTTCCGCGCACATTTC
Terms and licenses: Academic/Nonprofit Terms; Industry Terms: Not Available to Industry
How to cite: pJOG169 was a gift from Johannes Stuttmann (Addgene plasmid # 105393 ; http://n2t.net/addgene:105393 ; RRID:Addgene_105393)
